Addgene plasmid #66129: pGL4.10-VEGFprom(-1000 to -500)
Purpose: Luciferase-based reporter for VEGF promoter region (-1000 to -500 bp)
Depositing lab: David Mu. Publication: Thyroid Transcription Factor 1 Reprograms Angiogenic Activities of Secretome. Wood LW, Cox NI, Phelps CA, Lai SC, Poddar A, Talbot C Jr, Mu D. Sci Rep. 2016 Feb 25;6:19857. doi: 10.1038/srep19857. PubMed 26912193.
Backbone
  Vector backbone: pGL4.10
  Backbone manufacturer: Promega
  Backbone size w/o insert (bp): 4242
  Total vector size (bp): 4695
  Vector type: Luciferase
Growth in bacteria
  Bacterial resistance: Ampicillin, 100 μg/mL
  Growth temperature: 37°C
  Growth strain: JM109
  Copy number: High Copy
Gene/Insert
  Gene/Insert name: Vascular Endothelial Growth Factor -A promoter region (alt names: VEGF; VEGFA)
  Species: H. sapiens (human)
  Entrez Gene: VEGFA (a.k.a. L-VEGF, MVCD1, VEGF, VPF)
  Promoter: VEGF -500 to -1
  Cloning method: Restriction Enzyme; 5′ cloning site KpnI (not destroyed); 3′ cloning site HindIII (not destroyed)
  Sequencing primers: 5′ TTAAGGTACCCCAGTCCCAAATATGTAGCTGTT; 3′ TTAAAAGCTTCCAAGGTTCACAGCCTGAAA
Terms and licenses: Academic/Nonprofit Terms; Industry Terms: Not Available to Industry
How to cite: pGL4.10-VEGFprom(-1000 to -500) was a gift from David Mu (Addgene plasmid # 66129 ; http://n2t.net/addgene:66129 ; RRID:Addgene_66129)
