[The description below was written by a language model from this plasmid's Addgene catalogue record and pLannotate feature annotations shown in this document.]
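Description:
pGL4.10-VEGFprom(-1000 to -500) is a firefly luciferase reporter plasmid built on Promega's promoterless pGL4.10 backbone, carrying a roughly 500 bp fragment of the human VEGFA upstream regulatory region. It is propagated in E. coli as a high-copy plasmid from a ColE1/pUC-type origin and selected with ampicillin through the β-lactamase gene. No mammalian selection marker is annotated, so it is suited to transient transfection assays. The short large T antigen and tetracycline-resistance fragments in the feature table appear to be residual backbone sequence rather than functional genes.

The VEGFA fragment was inserted between the KpnI and HindIII sites, both retained, which places it directly upstream of the synthetic luc2 luciferase coding sequence. It is not itself annotated in the feature table, but the unannotated stretch before luc2 corresponds to its expected position. Luciferase transcripts are terminated by the SV40 late polyadenylation signal. Upstream of the cloning region, a synthetic poly(A) signal and the RNA polymerase II transcriptional pause site from the human α2 globin gene block read-through transcription from the backbone, so that luciferase output reflects the activity of the cloned fragment.

The catalogue record is inconsistent. The name and stated purpose specify the -1000 to -500 region, whereas the promoter field reads -500 to -1. The record gives no way to resolve this, so the boundaries should be checked against the sequence. The plasmid appears to belong to a set of VEGF promoter segment reporters, used to map which regions respond to transcriptional regulators. The associated study concerned thyroid transcription factor 1 and angiogenic factors.
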