Features (pLannotate 1.2.2; 9 found; start..end, strand, type, name):
    551..2203    +  CDS            luciferase: firefly luciferase synthetic luc2 version of the luciferase gene
   2247..2368    -  polyA_signal   SV40 poly(A) signal: SV40 polyadenylation signal
   2391..2459    -  CDS            large T antigen (fragment): large T antigen from SV40 (simian virus 40)
   2475..2607    +  CDS            TcR (fragment): tetracycline efflux protein; tet; confers resistance to tetracycline
   2787..3375    -  rep_origin     ori: high-copy-number ColE1/pMB1/pBR322/pUC origin of replication
   3575..4435    -  CDS            AmpR: β-lactamase confers resistance to ampicillin, carbenicillin, and related antibiotics
   4436..4477    -  promoter       AmpR promoter (fragment): bla
   4540..4588    +  polyA_signal   poly(A) signal: synthetic polyadenylation signal
   4602..4693    +  misc_feature   pause site: RNA polymerase II transcriptional pause signal from the human α2 globin gene
>Addgene plasmid #66129 | pGL4.10-VEGFprom(-1000 to -500) | depositor full sequence | sequence record 119500 | pGL4.10-VEGFprom(-1000 to -500) sequence 4693 bps
GGCCTAACTGGCCGGTACCCCAGTCCCAAATATGTAGCTGTTTGGGAGGTCAGAAATAGGGGGTCCAGGA
GCAAACTCCCCCCACCCCCTTTCCAAAGCCCATTCCCTCTTTAGCCAGAGCCGGGGTGTGCAGACGGCAG
TCACTAGGGGGCGCTCGGCCACCACAGGGAAGCTGGGTGAATGGAGCGAGCAGCGTCTTCGAGAGTGAGG
ACGTGTGTGTCTGTGTGGGTGAGTGAGTGTGTGCGTGTGGGGTTGAGGGTGTTGGAGCGGGGAGAAGGCC
AGGGGTCACTCCAGGATTCCAATAGATCTGTGTGTCCCTCTCCCCACCCGTCCCTGTCCGGCTCTCCGCC
TTCCCCTGCCCCCTTCAATATTCCTAGCAAAGAGGGAACGGCTCTCAGGCCCTGTCCGCACGTAACCTCA
CTTTCCTGCTCCCTCCTCGCCAATGCCCCGCGGGCGCGTGTCTCTGGACAGAGTTTCCGGGGGCGGATGG
GTAATTTTCAGGCTGTGAACCTTGGAAGCTTGGCAATCCGGTACTGTTGGTAAAGCCACCATGGAAGATG
CCAAAAACATTAAGAAGGGCCCAGCGCCATTCTACCCACTCGAAGACGGGACCGCCGGCGAGCAGCTGCA
CAAAGCCATGAAGCGCTACGCCCTGGTGCCCGGCACCATCGCCTTTACCGACGCACATATCGAGGTGGAC
ATTACCTACGCCGAGTACTTCGAGATGAGCGTTCGGCTGGCAGAAGCTATGAAGCGCTATGGGCTGAATA
CAAACCATCGGATCGTGGTGTGCAGCGAGAATAGCTTGCAGTTCTTCATGCCCGTGTTGGGTGCCCTGTT
CATCGGTGTGGCTGTGGCCCCAGCTAACGACATCTACAACGAGCGCGAGCTGCTGAACAGCATGGGCATC
AGCCAGCCCACCGTCGTATTCGTGAGCAAGAAAGGGCTGCAAAAGATCCTCAACGTGCAAAAGAAGCTAC
CGATCATACAAAAGATCATCATCATGGATAGCAAGACCGACTACCAGGGCTTCCAAAGCATGTACACCTT
CGTGACTTCCCATTTGCCACCCGGCTTCAACGAGTACGACTTCGTGCCCGAGAGCTTCGACCGGGACAAA
ACCATCGCCCTGATCATGAACAGTAGTGGCAGTACCGGATTGCCCAAGGGCGTAGCCCTACCGCACCGCA
CCGCTTGTGTCCGATTCAGTCATGCCCGCGACCCCATCTTCGGCAACCAGATCATCCCCGACACCGCTAT
CCTCAGCGTGGTGCCATTTCACCACGGCTTCGGCATGTTCACCACGCTGGGCTACTTGATCTGCGGCTTT
CGGGTCGTGCTCATGTACCGCTTCGAGGAGGAGCTATTCTTGCGCAGCTTGCAAGACTATAAGATTCAAT
CTGCCCTGCTGGTGCCCACACTATTTAGCTTCTTCGCTAAGAGCACTCTCATCGACAAGTACGACCTAAG
CAACTTGCACGAGATCGCCAGCGGCGGGGCGCCGCTCAGCAAGGAGGTAGGTGAGGCCGTGGCCAAACGC
TTCCACCTACCAGGCATCCGCCAGGGCTACGGCCTGACAGAAACAACCAGCGCCATTCTGATCACCCCCG
AAGGGGACGACAAGCCTGGCGCAGTAGGCAAGGTGGTGCCCTTCTTCGAGGCTAAGGTGGTGGACTTGGA
CACCGGTAAGACACTGGGTGTGAACCAGCGCGGCGAGCTGTGCGTCCGTGGCCCCATGATCATGAGCGGC
TACGTTAACAACCCCGAGGCTACAAACGCTCTCATCGACAAGGACGGCTGGCTGCACAGCGGCGACATCG
CCTACTGGGACGAGGACGAGCACTTCTTCATCGTGGACCGGCTGAAGAGCCTGATCAAATACAAGGGCTA
CCAGGTAGCCCCAGCCGAACTGGAGAGCATCCTGCTGCAACACCCCAACATCTTCGACGCCGGGGTCGCC
GGCCTGCCCGACGACGATGCCGGCGAGCTGCCCGCCGCAGTCGTCGTGCTGGAACACGGTAAAACCATGA
CCGAGAAGGAGATCGTGGACTATGTGGCCAGCCAGGTTACAACCGCCAAGAAGCTGCGCGGTGGTGTTGT
GTTCGTGGACGAGGTGCCTAAAGGACTGACCGGCAAGTTGGACGCCCGCAAGATCCGCGAGATTCTCATT
AAGGCCAAGAAGGGCGGCAAGATCGCCGTGTAATAATTCTAGAGTCGGGGCGGCCGGCCGCTTCGAGCAG
ACATGATAAGATACATTGATGAGTTTGGACAAACCACAACTAGAATGCAGTGAAAAAAATGCTTTATTTG
TGAAATTTGTGATGCTATTGCTTTATTTGTAACCATTATAAGCTGCAATAAACAAGTTAACAACAACAAT
TGCATTCATTTTATGTTTCAGGTTCAGGGGGAGGTGTGGGAGGTTTTTTAAAGCAAGTAAAACCTCTACA
AATGTGGTAAAATCGATAAGGATCCGTCGACCGATGCCCTTGAGAGCCTTCAACCCAGTCAGCTCCTTCC
GGTGGGCGCGGGGCATGACTATCGTCGCCGCACTTATGACTGTCTTCTTTATCATGCAACTCGTAGGACA
GGTGCCGGCAGCGCTCTTCCGCTTCCTCGCTCACTGACTCGCTGCGCTCGGTCGTTCGGCTGCGGCGAGC
GGTATCAGCTCACTCAAAGGCGGTAATACGGTTATCCACAGAATCAGGGGATAACGCAGGAAAGAACATG
TGAGCAAAAGGCCAGCAAAAGGCCAGGAACCGTAAAAAGGCCGCGTTGCTGGCGTTTTTCCATAGGCTCC
GCCCCCCTGACGAGCATCACAAAAATCGACGCTCAAGTCAGAGGTGGCGAAACCCGACAGGACTATAAAG
ATACCAGGCGTTTCCCCCTGGAAGCTCCCTCGTGCGCTCTCCTGTTCCGACCCTGCCGCTTACCGGATAC
CTGTCCGCCTTTCTCCCTTCGGGAAGCGTGGCGCTTTCTCATAGCTCACGCTGTAGGTATCTCAGTTCGG
TGTAGGTCGTTCGCTCCAAGCTGGGCTGTGTGCACGAACCCCCCGTTCAGCCCGACCGCTGCGCCTTATC
CGGTAACTATCGTCTTGAGTCCAACCCGGTAAGACACGACTTATCGCCACTGGCAGCAGCCACTGGTAAC
AGGATTAGCAGAGCGAGGTATGTAGGCGGTGCTACAGAGTTCTTGAAGTGGTGGCCTAACTACGGCTACA
CTAGAAGAACAGTATTTGGTATCTGCGCTCTGCTGAAGCCAGTTACCTTCGGAAAAAGAGTTGGTAGCTC
TTGATCCGGCAAACAAACCACCGCTGGTAGCGGTGGTTTTTTTGTTTGCAAGCAGCAGATTACGCGCAGA
AAAAAAGGATCTCAAGAAGATCCTTTGATCTTTTCTACGGGGTCTGACGCTCAGTGGAACGAAAACTCAC
GTTAAGGGATTTTGGTCATGAGATTATCAAAAAGGATCTTCACCTAGATCCTTTTAAATTAAAAATGAAG
TTTTAAATCAATCTAAAGTATATATGAGTAAACTTGGTCTGACAGCGGCCGCAAATGCTAAACCACTGCA
GTGGTTACCAGTGCTTGATCAGTGAGGCACCGATCTCAGCGATCTGCCTATTTCGTTCGTCCATAGTGGC
CTGACTCCCCGTCGTGTAGATCACTACGATTCGTGAGGGCTTACCATCAGGCCCCAGCGCAGCAATGATG
CCGCGAGAGCCGCGTTCACCGGCCCCCGATTTGTCAGCAATGAACCAGCCAGCAGGGAGGGCCGAGCGAA
GAAGTGGTCCTGCTACTTTGTCCGCCTCCATCCAGTCTATGAGCTGCTGTCGTGATGCTAGAGTAAGAAG
TTCGCCAGTGAGTAGTTTCCGAAGAGTTGTGGCCATTGCTACTGGCATCGTGGTATCACGCTCGTCGTTC
GGTATGGCTTCGTTCAACTCTGGTTCCCAGCGGTCAAGCCGGGTCACATGATCACCCATATTATGAAGAA
ATGCAGTCAGCTCCTTAGGGCCTCCGATCGTTGTCAGAAGTAAGTTGGCCGCGGTGTTGTCGCTCATGGT
AATGGCAGCACTACACAATTCTCTTACCGTCATGCCATCCGTAAGATGCTTTTCCGTGACCGGCGAGTAC
TCAACCAAGTCGTTTTGTGAGTAGTGTATACGGCGACCAAGCTGCTCTTGCCCGGCGTCTATACGGGACA
ACACCGCGCCACATAGCAGTACTTTGAAAGTGCTCATCATCGGGAATCGTTCTTCGGGGCGGAAAGACTC
AAGGATCTTGCCGCTATTGAGATCCAGTTCGATATAGCCCACTCTTGCACCCAGTTGATCTTCAGCATCT
TTTACTTTCACCAGCGTTTCGGGGTGTGCAAAAACAGGCAAGCAAAATGCCGCAAAGAAGGGAATGAGTG
CGACACGAAAATGTTGGATGCTCATACTCGTCCTTTTTCAATATTATTGAAGCATTTATCAGGGTTACTA
GTACGTCTCTCAAGGATAAGTAAGTAATATTAAGGTACGGGAGGTATTGGACAGGCCGCAATAAAATATC
TTTATTTTCATTACATCTGTGTGTTGGTTTTTTGTGTGAATCGATAGTACTAACATACGCTCTCCATCAA
AACAAAACGAAACAAAACAAACTAGCAAAATAGGCTGTCCCCAGTGCAAGTGCAGGTGCCAGAACATTTC
TCT
