>Addgene plasmid #66129 | pGL4.10-VEGFprom(-1000 to -500) | addgene partial sequence | sequence record 116199 | EBV-rev 5'-GTGGTTTGTCCAAACTCATC-3'
CGGCCGGCCGCCCCGACTCTAGAATTATTACACGGCGATCTTGCCGCCCTTCTTGGCCTTAATGAGAATC
TCGCGGATCTTGCGGGCGTCCAACTTGCCGGTCAGTCCTTTAGGCACCTCGTCCACGAACACAACACCAC
CGCGCAGCTTCTTGGCGGTTGTAACCTGGCTGGCCACATAGTCCACGATCTCCTTCTCGGTCATGGTTTT
ACCGTGTTCCAGCACGACGACTGCGGCGGGCAGCTCGCCGGCATCGTCGTCGGGCAGGCCGGCGACCCCG
GCGTCGAAGATGTTGGGGTGTTGCAGCAGGATGCTCTCCAGTTCGGCTGGGGCTACCTGGTAGCCCTTGT
ATTTGATCAGGCTCTTCAGCCGGTCCACGATGAAGAAGTGCTCGTCCTCGTCCCAGTAGGCGATGTCGCC
GCTGTGCAGCCAGCCGTCCTTGTCGATGAGAGCGTTTGTAGCCTCGGGGTTGTTAACGTAGCCGCTCATG
ATCATGGGGCCACGGACGCACAGCTCGCCGCGCTGGTTCACACCCAGTGTCTTACCGGTGTCCAAGTCCA
CCACCTTAGCCTCGAAGAAGGGCACCACCTTGCCTACTGCGCCAGGCTTGTCGTCCCCTTCGGGGGTGAT
CAGAATGGCGCTGGTTGTTTCTGTCAGGCCGTAGCCCTGGCGGATGCCTGGTAGGTGGAAGCGTTTGGCC
ACGGCCTCACCTACCTCCTTGCTGAGCGGCGCCCCGCCGCTGGCGATCTCGTGCAAGTTGCTTAGGTCGT
ACTTGTCGATGAGAGTGCTCTTAGCGAAGAAGCTAAATAGTGTGGGCACCAGCAGGGCAGATTGAATCTT
ATAGTCTTGCAAGCTGCGCAAGAATAGCTCCTCCTCGAAGCGGTACATGAGCACGACCCGAAAGCCGCAG
ATCAAGTAGCCCAGCGTGGTGAACATGCCGAA
