>Addgene plasmid #66129 | pGL4.10-VEGFprom(-1000 to -500) | addgene partial sequence | sequence record 116228 | Luc2-Rev 5'-GCCCTTCTTAATGTTTTTG-3'
AGGTTCACAGCCTGAAAATTACCCATCCGCCCCCGGAAACTCTGTCCAGAGACACGCGCCCGCGGGGCAT
TGGCGAGGAGGGAGCAGGAAAGTGAGGTTACGTGCGGACAGGGCCTGAGAGCCGTTCCCTCTTTGCTAGG
AATATTGAAGGGGGCAGGGGAAGGCGGAGAGCCGGACAGGGACGGGTGGGGAGAGGGACACACAGATCTA
TTGGAATCCTGGAGTGACCCCTGGCCTTCTCCCCGCTCCAACACCCTCAACCCCACACGCACACACTCAC
TCACCCACACAGACACACACGTCCTCACTCTCGAAGACGCTGCTCGCTCCATTCACCCAGCTTCCCTGTG
GTGGCCGAGCGCCCCCTAGTGACTGCCGTCTGCACACCCCGGCTCTGGCTAAAGAGGGAATGGGCTTTGG
AAAGGGGGTGGGGGGAGTTTGCTCCTGGACCCCCTATTTCTGACCTCCCAAACAGCTACATATTTGGGAC
TGGGGTACCGGCCAGTTAGGCCAGAGAAATGTTCTGGCACCTGCACTTGCACTGGGGACAGCCTATTTTG
CTAGTTTGTTTTGTTTCGTTTTGTTTTGATGGAGAGCGTATGTTAGTACTATCGATTCACACAAAAAACC
AACACACAGATGTAATGAAAATAAAGATATTTTATTGCGGCCTGTCCAATACCTCCCGTACCTTAATATT
ACTTACTTATCCTTGAGAGACGTACTAGTAACCCTGATAAATGCTTCAATAATATTGAAAAAGGACGAGT
ATGAGCATCCAACATTTTCGTGTCGCACTCATTCCCTTCTTTGCGGCATTTTGCTTGCCTGTTTTTGCAC
ACCCCGAAACGCTGGTGAAAGTAAAAGATGCTGAAGATCAACTGGGTGCAAGAGTGGGCTATATCGAACT
GGATCTCAATAGCGGCAAGATCCTTGAGTCT
