>Addgene plasmid #66129 | pGL4.10-VEGFprom(-1000 to -500) | addgene partial sequence | sequence record 117228 | RVprimer3 5'-CTAGCAAAATAGGCTGTCCC-3'
TTTCTCTGGCCTAACTGGCCGGTACCCCAGTCCCAAATATGTAGCTGTTTGGGAGGTCAGAAATAGGGGG
TCCAGGAGCAAACTCCCCCCACCCCCTTTCCAAAGCCCATTCCCTCTTTAGCCAGAGCCGGGGTGTGCAG
ACGGCAGTCACTAGGGGGCGCTCGGCCACCACAGGGAAGCTGGGTGAATGGAGCGAGCAGCGTCTTCGAG
AGTGAGGACGTGTGTGTCTGTGTGGGTGAGTGAGTGTGTGCGTGTGGGGTTGAGGGTGTTGGAGCGGGGA
GAAGGCCAGGGGTCACTCCAGGATTCCAATAGATCTGTGTGTCCCTCTCCCCACCCGTCCCTGTCCGGCT
CTCCGCCTTCCCCTGCCCCCTTCAATATTCCTAGCAAAGAGGGAACGGCTCTCAGGCCCTGTCCGCACGT
AACCTCACTTTCCTGCTCCCTCCTCGCCAATGCCCCGCGGGCGCGTGTCTCTGGACAGAGTTTCCGGGGG
CGGATGGGTAATTTTCAGGCTGTGAACCTTGGAAGCTTGGCAATCCGGTACTGTTGGTAAAGCCACCATG
GAAGATGCCAAAAACATTAAGAAGGGCCCAGCGCCATTCTACCCACTCGAAGACGGGACCGCCGGCGAGC
AGCTGCACAAAGCCATGAAGCGCTACGCCCTGGTGCCCGGCACCATCGCCTTTACCGACGCACATATCGA
GGTGGACATTACCTACGCCGAGTACTTCGAGATGAGCGTTCGGCTGGCAGAAGCTATGAAGCGCTATGGG
CTGAATACAAACCATCGGATCGTGGTGTGCAGCGAGAATAGCTTGCAGTTCTTCATGCCCGTGTTGGGTG
CCCTGTTCATCGGTGTGGCTGTGGCCCCAGCTAACGACATCTACAACGAGCGCGAGCTGCTGAACAGCAT
GGGCATCAGCCAGCCCACCGTCGTATTCGTGA
